>Addgene plasmid #132044 | pDONR221_SLC26A5 | addgene full sequence | sequence record 261832 | Addgene NGS Result
CTTTCCTGCGTTATCCCCTGATTCTGTGGATAACCGTATTACCGCCTTTGAGTGAGCTGATACCGCTCGC
CGCAGCCGAACGACCGAGCGCAGCGAGTCAGTGAGCGAGGAAGCGGAAGAGCGCCCAATACGCAAACCGC
CTCTCCCCGCGCGTTGGCCGATTCATTAATGCAGCTGGCACGACAGGTTTCCCGACTGGAAAGCGGGCAG
TGAGCGCAACGCAATTAATACGCGTACCGCTAGCCAGGAAGAGTTTGTAGAAACGCAAAAAGGCCATCCG
TCAGGATGGCCTTCTGCTTAGTTTGATGCCTGGCAGTTTATGGCGGGCGTCCTGCCCGCCACCCTCCGGG
CCGTTGCTTCACAACGTTCAAATCCGCTCCCGGCGGATTTGTCCTACTCAGGAGAGCGTTCACCGACAAA
CAACAGATAAAACGAAAGGCCCAGTCTTCCGACTGAGCCTTTCGTTTTATTTGATGCCTGGCAGTTCCCT
ACTCTCGCGTTAACGCTAGCATGGATGTTTTCCCAGTCACGACGTTGTAAAACGACGGCCAGTCTTAAGC
TCGGGCCCCAAATAATGATTTTATTTTGACTGATAGTGACCTGTTCGTTGCAACACATTGATGAGCAATG
CTTTTTTATAATGCCAACTTTGTACAAAAAAGCAGGCTCCACCATGGACCACGCCGAGGAGAATGAGATC
CTGGCCGCCACCCAGAGGTACTATGTGGAGCGCCCCATCTTCAGCCACCCTGTGCTGCAGGAGAGGCTGC
ACACAAAGGACAAGGTGCCCGATTCCATCGCCGACAAGCTGAAGCAGGCCTTTACCTGCACACCTAAGAA
GATCCGCAACATCATCTATATGTTCCTGCCAATCACCAAGTGGCTGCCCGCCTACAAGTTTAAGGAGTAT
GTGCTGGGCGATCTGGTGTCTGGCATCAGCACAGGCGTGCTGCAGCTGCCTCAGGGACTGGCCTTCGCCA
TGCTGGCAGCAGTGCCACCTATCTTCGGACTGTACAGCTCCTTTTATCCAGTGATCATGTACTGTTTCCT
GGGCACCAGCAGGCACATCTCCATCGGACCCTTTGCCGTGATCAGCCTGATGATCGGAGGAGTGGCCGTG
AGACTGGTGCCTGACGATATCGTGATCCCAGGCGGCGTGAACGCAACCAATGGAACAGAGGCAAGGGACG
CACTGAGAGTGAAGGTGGCCATGTCTGTGACCCTGCTGAGCGGCATCATCCAGTTCTGCCTGGGCGTGTG
CCGGTTCGGCTTTGTGGCCATCTACCTGACAGAGCCCCTGGTGAGAGGCTTTACCACAGCCGCCGCCGTG
CACGTGTTCACCTCCATGCTGAAGTATCTGTTTGGCGTGAAGACAAAGAGGTACTCTGGCATCTTCAGCG
TGGTGTATTCCACCGTGGCCGTGCTGCAGAATGTGAAGAACCTGAACGTGTGCTCTCTGGGCGTGGGCCT
GATGGTGTTTGGCCTGCTGCTGGGCGGCAAGGAGTTCAACGAGCGGTTCAAGGAGAAGCTGCCTGCCCCA
ATCCCCCTGGAGTTCTTTGCAGTGGTCATGGGAACCGGAATCAGCGCCGGCTTCAATCTGAAGGAGTCCT
ACAACGTGGACGTGGTGGGCACCCTGCCACTGGGACTGCTGCCACCCGCCAATCCTGACACAAGCCTGTT
CCACCTGGTGTATGTGGATGCCATCGCCATCGCCATCGTGGGCTTTTCTGTGACCATCAGCATGGCCAAG
ACACTGGCCAATAAGCACGGCTACCAGGTGGATGGCAACCAGGAGCTGATCGCCCTGGGCCTGTGCAACT
CCATCGGCTCTCTGTTCCAGACCTTTTCCATCTCTTGTAGCCTGTCCAGATCTCTGGTGCAGGAGGGAAC
CGGAGGCAAGACACAGCTGGCAGGATGTCTGGCCTCCCTGATGATCCTGCTGGTCATCCTGGCCACAGGC
TTCCTGTTTGAGTCCCTGCCACAGGCCGTGCTGTCTGCCATCGTGATCGTGAATCTGAAGGGCATGTTCA
TGCAGTTTTCCGACCTGCCTTTCTTTTGGCGGACCTCTAAGATCGAGCTGACAATCTGGCTGACCACATT
CGTGTCTAGCCTGTTTCTGGGCCTGGATTACGGCCTGATCACCGCCGTGATCATCGCCCTGCTGACCGTG
ATCTACAGAACACAGAGCCCATCCTATAAGGTGCTGGGCAAGCTGCCCGAGACAGACGTGTACATCGACA
TCGATGCCTATGAGGAGGTGAAGGAGATCCCTGGCATCAAGATCTTCCAGATCAATGCCCCAATCTACTA
TGCCAATTCCGATCTGTACTCTAACGCCCTGAAGAGGAAGACCGGAGTGAACCCAGCCGTGATCATGGGA
GCAAGGAGAAAGGCCATGCGCAAGTATGCCAAGGAAGTGGGCAACGCCAATATGGCAAACGCAACCGTGG
TGAAGGCAGACGCAGAGGTGGACGGAGAGGATGCCACAAAGCCTGAGGAGGAGGATGGCGAGGTGAAGTA
TCCTCCAATCGTGATCAAGTCCACCTTCCCAGAGGAGATGCAGCGGTTTATGCCCCCTGGCGATAATGTG
CACACCGTGATCCTGGACTTCACACAGGTGAACTTTATCGATTCTGTGGGCGTGAAGACCCTGGCCGGCA
TCGTGAAGGAGTACGGCGACGTGGGCATCTACGTGTATCTGGCAGGATGCAGCGCCCAGGTGGTGAACGA
TCTGACAAGGAATCGCTTCTTTGAGAACCCAGCCCTGTGGGAGCTGCTGTTTCACTCTATCCACGACGCC
GTGCTGGGCAGCCAGCTGCGGGAGGCCCTGGCAGAGCAGGAGGCAAGCGCCCCACCATCCCAGGAGGATC
TGGAGCCCAACGCCACCCCTGCCACACCAGAGGCCGACCCAGCTTTCTTGTACAAAGTTGGCATTATAAG
AAAGCATTGCTTATCAATTTGTTGCAACGAACAGGTCACTATCAGTCAAAATAAAATCATTATTTGCCAT
CCAGCTGATATCCCCTATAGTGAGTCGTATTACATGGTCATAGCTGTTTCCTGGCAGCTCTGGCCCGTGT
CTCAAAATCTCTGATGTTACATTGCACAAGATAAAAATATATCATCATGAACAATAAAACTGTCTGCTTA
CATAAACAGTAATACAAGGGGTGTTATGAGCCATATTCAACGGGAAACGTCGAGGCCGCGATTAAATTCC
AACATGGATGCTGATTTATATGGGTATAAATGGGCTCGCGATAATGTCGGGCAATCAGGTGCGACAATCT
ATCGCTTGTATGGGAAGCCCGATGCGCCAGAGTTGTTTCTGAAACATGGCAAAGGTAGCGTTGCCAATGA
TGTTACAGATGAGATGGTCAGACTAAACTGGCTGACGGAATTTATGCCTCTTCCGACCATCAAGCATTTT
ATCCGTACTCCTGATGATGCATGGTTACTCACCACTGCGATCCCCGGAAAAACAGCATTCCAGGTATTAG
AAGAATATCCTGATTCAGGTGAAAATATTGTTGATGCGCTGGCAGTGTTCCTGCGCCGGTTGCATTCGAT
TCCTGTTTGTAATTGTCCTTTTAACAGCGATCGCGTATTTCGTCTCGCTCAGGCGCAATCACGAATGAAT
AACGGTTTGGTTGATGCGAGTGATTTTGATGACGAGCGTAATGGCTGGCCTGTTGAACAAGTCTGGAAAG
AAATGCATAAACTTTTGCCATTCTCACCGGATTCAGTCGTCACTCATGGTGATTTCTCACTTGATAACCT
TATTTTTGACGAGGGGAAATTAATAGGTTGTATTGATGTTGGACGAGTCGGAATCGCAGACCGATACCAG
GATCTTGCCATCCTATGGAACTGCCTCGGTGAGTTTTCTCCTTCATTACAGAAACGGCTTTTTCAAAAAT
ATGGTATTGATAATCCTGATATGAATAAATTGCAGTTTCATTTGATGCTCGATGAGTTTTTCTAATCAGA
ATTGGTTAATTGGTTGTAACACTGGCAGAGCATTACGCTGACTTGACGGGACGGCGCAAGCTCATGACCA
AAATCCCTTAACGTGAGTTACGCGTCGTTCCACTGAGCGTCAGACCCCGTAGAAAAGATCAAAGGATCTT
CTTGAGATCCTTTTTTTCTGCGCGTAATCTGCTGCTTGCAAACAAAAAAACCACCGCTACCAGCGGTGGT
TTGTTTGCCGGATCAAGAGCTACCAACTCTTTTTCCGAAGGTAACTGGCTTCAGCAGAGCGCAGATACCA
AATACTGTTCTTCTAGTGTAGCCGTAGTTAGGCCACCACTTCAAGAACTCTGTAGCACCGCCTACATACC
TCGCTCTGCTAATCCTGTTACCAGTGGCTGCTGCCAGTGGCGATAAGTCGTGTCTTACCGGGTTGGACTC
AAGACGATAGTTACCGGATAAGGCGCAGCGGTCGGGCTGAACGGGGGGTTCGTGCACACAGCCCAGCTTG
GAGCGAACGACCTACACCGAACTGAGATACCTACAGCGTGAGCTATGAGAAAGCGCCACGCTTCCCGAAG
GGAGAAAGGCGGACAGGTATCCGGTAAGCGGCAGGGTCGGAACAGGAGAGCGCACGAGGGAGCTTCCAGG
GGGAAACGCCTGGTATCTTTATAGTCCTGTCGGGTTTCGCCACCTCTGACTTGAGCGTCGATTTTTGTGA
TGCTCGTCAGGGGGGCGGAGCCTATGGAAAAACGCCAGCAACGCGGCCTTTTTACGGTTCCTGGCCTTTT
GCTGGCCTTTTGCTCACATGTT
Features (pLannotate 1.2.2; 10 found; start..end, strand, type, name):
    121..213     +  CDS            lacI (fragment): lac repressor; lacI; The lac repressor binds to the lac operator to inhibit transcription in E. coli. This inhibition can be relieved by adding lactose or isopropyl-β-D-thiogalactopyranoside (IPTG).
    268..295     -  terminator     rrnB T2 terminator: transcription terminator T2 from the E. coli rrnB gene
    427..470     +  terminator     rrnB T1 terminator: Escherichia coli rrnB; transcription terminator T1 from the E. coli rrnB gene
    517..553     -  CDS            lacZα (fragment): LacZα fragment of β-galactosidase; lacZ fragment
    569..668     +  protein_bind   attL1: mutant version of attL; recombination site for the Gateway® LR reaction LR Clonase™
    674..2905    +  CDS            SLC26A5: S26A5_HUMAN - Also known as PRES. Experimental evidence at protein level: Swiss-Prot protein existence level 1. Motor protein that converts auditory stimuli to length changes in outer hair cells and mediates sound amplification in the mammalian hearing organ. Prestin is a bidirectional voltage-to-force converter, it can operate at microsecond rates. It uses cytoplasmic anions as extrinsic voltage sensors, probably chloride and bicarbonate. After binding to a site with millimolar affinity, these anions are translocated across the membrane in response to changes in the transmembrane voltage. The
   2907..3006    -  protein_bind   attL2: mutant version of attL; recombination site for the Gateway® LR reaction LR Clonase™
   3024..3042    -  promoter       T7 promoter: promoter for bacteriophage T7 RNA polymerase
   3176..3985    +  CDS            KanR: aminoglycoside phosphotransferase; aph(3')-Ia; confers resistance to kanamycin in bacteria or G418 (Geneticin®) in eukaryotes
   4132..4720    +  rep_origin     ori: high-copy-number ColE1/pMB1/pBR322/pUC origin of replication
