[The description below was written by a language model from this plasmid's Addgene catalogue record and pLannotate feature annotations shown in this document.]
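Description:
pDONR221_SLC26A5 is a Gateway entry clone built on the pDONR221 backbone, carrying a codon-optimized open reading frame for human SLC26A5 (also called prestin, PRES or DFNB61). The plasmid is about 4.8 kb in total and is maintained in E. coli at high copy number through a ColE1/pUC-type origin, with selection by a kanamycin resistance gene (aminoglycoside phosphotransferase). Although the catalogue lists the vector type as mammalian expression, the annotated features show no eukaryotic promoter or polyadenylation signal. The plasmid therefore acts as a shuttle for the ORF rather than as an expression vector in its own right.

The 2,232 bp SLC26A5 coding sequence sits between attL1 and attL2, the recombination sites used in the Gateway LR reaction. This lets the ORF be moved, with orientation and reading frame preserved, into any attR-containing destination vector that supplies the desired promoter, tags or delivery system. Upstream of the cassette lie the rrnB T1 and T2 transcription terminators, which insulate the insert from read-through transcription in bacteria. A T7 promoter lies just beyond attL2, oriented back toward the insert, and the short lacI and lacZα fragments are backbone remnants. The record does not say whether the ORF retains a stop codon.

SLC26A5 encodes the outer hair cell motor protein, a voltage-to-force converter of the solute carrier family 26 that underlies cochlear sound amplification. The clone belongs to a consortium-wide collection of solute carrier ORFs intended for subcloning into custom expression vectors for transporter research and drug discovery.
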