Addgene plasmid #132044: pDONR221_SLC26A5
Purpose: Gateway entry clone with codon-optimized ORF sequence for subcloning into custom expression vectors
Depositing lab: RESOLUTE Consortium & Giulio Superti-Furga. Depositing organization: CeMM Research Center for Molecular Medicine. Publication: The RESOLUTE consortium: unlocking SLC transporters for drug discovery. Superti-Furga G, Lackner D, Wiedmer T, Ingles-Prieto A, Barbosa B, Girardi E, Goldmann U, Gurtl B, Klavins K, Klimek C, Lindinger S, Lineiro-Retes E, Muller AC, Onstein S, Redinger G, Reil D, Sedlyarov V, Wolf G, Crawford M, Everley R, ... Steppan CM. Nat Rev Drug Discov. 2020 Jul;19(7):429-430. doi: 10.1038/d41573-020-00056-6. PubMed 32265506.
Backbone
  Vector backbone: pDONR221
  Backbone manufacturer: Thermo Fisher Scientific
  Backbone size w/o insert (bp): 2550
  Vector type: Mammalian Expression
Growth in bacteria
  Bacterial resistance: Kanamycin, 50 μg/mL
  Growth temperature: 37°C
  Growth strain: Stbl3
  Copy number: High Copy
Gene/Insert
  Gene/Insert name: SLC26A5 (alt name: DFNB61, PRES)
  Species: H. sapiens (human)
  Insert size (bp): 2232
  Entrez Gene: SLC26A5 (a.k.a. DFNB61, PRES)
  Cloning method: Gateway Cloning
  Sequencing primers: 5′ M13-fwd; 3′ M13-rev
Terms and licenses: Academic/Nonprofit Terms; Industry Terms
Depositor comments: For more information on the full Resolute plasmid collection, please see www.addgene.org/depositor-collections/re-solute/. Please provide your feedback on this plasmid to the RESOLUTE consortium by filling out their RESOLUTE repository feedback form: https://forms.office.com/Pages/ResponsePage.aspx?id=0e05yklzmkS7rjFGQL4N7z4feCLQvEJAmVcOCM_u885UN1JJRko0Ukg4TVQwNTZLOUxPQVJWT1NHUCQlQCN0PWcu
How to cite: pDONR221_SLC26A5 was a gift from RESOLUTE Consortium & Giulio Superti-Furga (Addgene plasmid # 132044 ; http://n2t.net/addgene:132044 ; RRID:Addgene_132044)
