>Addgene plasmid #132044 | pDONR221_SLC26A5 | depositor partial sequence | sequence record 253488 | Codon-optimized ORF of SLC26A5
ATGGACCACGCCGAGGAGAATGAGATCCTGGCCGCCACCCAGAGGTACTATGTGGAGCGCCCCATCTTCA
GCCACCCTGTGCTGCAGGAGAGGCTGCACACAAAGGACAAGGTGCCCGATTCCATCGCCGACAAGCTGAA
GCAGGCCTTTACCTGCACACCTAAGAAGATCCGCAACATCATCTATATGTTCCTGCCAATCACCAAGTGG
CTGCCCGCCTACAAGTTTAAGGAGTATGTGCTGGGCGATCTGGTGTCTGGCATCAGCACAGGCGTGCTGC
AGCTGCCTCAGGGACTGGCCTTCGCCATGCTGGCAGCAGTGCCACCTATCTTCGGACTGTACAGCTCCTT
TTATCCAGTGATCATGTACTGTTTCCTGGGCACCAGCAGGCACATCTCCATCGGACCCTTTGCCGTGATC
AGCCTGATGATCGGAGGAGTGGCCGTGAGACTGGTGCCTGACGATATCGTGATCCCAGGCGGCGTGAACG
CAACCAATGGAACAGAGGCAAGGGACGCACTGAGAGTGAAGGTGGCCATGTCTGTGACCCTGCTGAGCGG
CATCATCCAGTTCTGCCTGGGCGTGTGCCGGTTCGGCTTTGTGGCCATCTACCTGACAGAGCCCCTGGTG
AGAGGCTTTACCACAGCCGCCGCCGTGCACGTGTTCACCTCCATGCTGAAGTATCTGTTTGGCGTGAAGA
CAAAGAGGTACTCTGGCATCTTCAGCGTGGTGTATTCCACCGTGGCCGTGCTGCAGAATGTGAAGAACCT
GAACGTGTGCTCTCTGGGCGTGGGCCTGATGGTGTTTGGCCTGCTGCTGGGCGGCAAGGAGTTCAACGAG
CGGTTCAAGGAGAAGCTGCCTGCCCCAATCCCCCTGGAGTTCTTTGCAGTGGTCATGGGAACCGGAATCA
GCGCCGGCTTCAATCTGAAGGAGTCCTACAACGTGGACGTGGTGGGCACCCTGCCACTGGGACTGCTGCC
ACCCGCCAATCCTGACACAAGCCTGTTCCACCTGGTGTATGTGGATGCCATCGCCATCGCCATCGTGGGC
TTTTCTGTGACCATCAGCATGGCCAAGACACTGGCCAATAAGCACGGCTACCAGGTGGATGGCAACCAGG
AGCTGATCGCCCTGGGCCTGTGCAACTCCATCGGCTCTCTGTTCCAGACCTTTTCCATCTCTTGTAGCCT
GTCCAGATCTCTGGTGCAGGAGGGAACCGGAGGCAAGACACAGCTGGCAGGATGTCTGGCCTCCCTGATG
ATCCTGCTGGTCATCCTGGCCACAGGCTTCCTGTTTGAGTCCCTGCCACAGGCCGTGCTGTCTGCCATCG
TGATCGTGAATCTGAAGGGCATGTTCATGCAGTTTTCCGACCTGCCTTTCTTTTGGCGGACCTCTAAGAT
CGAGCTGACAATCTGGCTGACCACATTCGTGTCTAGCCTGTTTCTGGGCCTGGATTACGGCCTGATCACC
GCCGTGATCATCGCCCTGCTGACCGTGATCTACAGAACACAGAGCCCATCCTATAAGGTGCTGGGCAAGC
TGCCCGAGACAGACGTGTACATCGACATCGATGCCTATGAGGAGGTGAAGGAGATCCCTGGCATCAAGAT
CTTCCAGATCAATGCCCCAATCTACTATGCCAATTCCGATCTGTACTCTAACGCCCTGAAGAGGAAGACC
GGAGTGAACCCAGCCGTGATCATGGGAGCAAGGAGAAAGGCCATGCGCAAGTATGCCAAGGAAGTGGGCA
ACGCCAATATGGCAAACGCAACCGTGGTGAAGGCAGACGCAGAGGTGGACGGAGAGGATGCCACAAAGCC
TGAGGAGGAGGATGGCGAGGTGAAGTATCCTCCAATCGTGATCAAGTCCACCTTCCCAGAGGAGATGCAG
CGGTTTATGCCCCCTGGCGATAATGTGCACACCGTGATCCTGGACTTCACACAGGTGAACTTTATCGATT
CTGTGGGCGTGAAGACCCTGGCCGGCATCGTGAAGGAGTACGGCGACGTGGGCATCTACGTGTATCTGGC
AGGATGCAGCGCCCAGGTGGTGAACGATCTGACAAGGAATCGCTTCTTTGAGAACCCAGCCCTGTGGGAG
CTGCTGTTTCACTCTATCCACGACGCCGTGCTGGGCAGCCAGCTGCGGGAGGCCCTGGCAGAGCAGGAGG
CAAGCGCCCCACCATCCCAGGAGGATCTGGAGCCCAACGCCACCCCTGCCACACCAGAGGCC
